>Addgene plasmid #130698 | TPI-PTC160 | addgene full sequence | sequence record 266372 | Addgene NGS Result
GACGGATCGGGAGATCTCCCGATCCCCTATGGTGCACTCTCAGTACAATCTGCTCTGATGCCGCATAGTT
AAGCCAGTATCTGCTCCCTGCTTGTGTGTTGGAGGTCGCTGAGTAGTGCGCGAGCAAAATTTAAACTACA
ACAAGGCAAGGCTTGACCGACAATTGCATGAAGAATCTGCTTAGGGTTAGGCGTTTTGCGCTGCTTCGCG
ATGTACGGGCCAGATATACGCGTTGACATTGATTATTGACTAGTTATTAATAGTAATCAATTACGGGGTC
ATTAGTTCATAGCCCATATATGGAGTTCCGCGTTACATAACTTACGGTAAATGGCCCGCCTGGCTGACCG
CCCAACGACCCCCGCCCATTGACGTCAATAATGACGTATGTTCCCATAGTAACGCCAATAGGGACTTTCC
ATTGACGTCAATGGGTGGAGTATTTACGGTAAACTGCCCACTTGGCAGTACATCAAGTGTATCATATGCC
AAGTACGCCCCCTATTGACGTCAATGACGGTAAATGGCCCGCCTGGCATTATGCCCAGTACATGACCTTA
TGGGACTTTCCTACTTGGCAGTACATCTACGTATTAGTCATCGCTATTACCATGGTGATGCGGTTTTGGC
AGTACATCAATGGGCGTGGATAGCGGTTTGACTCACGGGGATTTCCAAGTCTCCACCCCATTGACGTCAA
TGGGAGTTTGTTTTGGCACCAAAATCAACGGGACTTTCCAAAATGTCGTAACAACTCCGCCCCATTGACG
CAAATGGGCGGTAGGCGTGTACGGTGGGAGGTCTATATAAGCAGAGCTCTCCCTATCAGTGATAGAGATC
TCCCTATCAGTGATAGAGATCGTCGACGAGCTCGTTTAGTGAACCGTCAGATCGCCTGGAGACGCCATCC
ACGCTGTTTTGACCTCCATAGAAGACACCGGGACCGATCCAGCCTCCGGACTCTAGCGTTTAAACTTAAG
CTTGCCACCATGGGCGCCATCATACACGCGGCCGCAATCATCGGTCCGGGTGGATCTGGAGGTGGAGGTT
CTGGAGGAGAAGAACTTTTGAGCAAGAATTATCATCTTGAGAACGAAGTGGCTCGTCTTAAGAAAGGTTC
TGGCAGTGGAGAAGAACTGCTTTCAAAGAATTACCACCTGGAAAATGAGGTAGCTAGACTGAAAAAGGGG
AGCGGAAGTGGGGAGGAGTTGCTGAGCAAAAATTATCATTTGGAGAACGAAGTAGCACGACTAAAGAAAG
GGTCCGGATCGGGTGAGGAGTTACTCTCGAAAAATTATCATCTCGAAAACGAAGTGGCTCGGCTAAAAAA
GGGCAGTGGTTCTGGAGAAGAGCTATTATCTAAAAACTACCACCTCGAAAATGAGGTGGCACGCTTAAAA
AAGGGAAGTGGCAGTGGTGAAGAGCTACTATCCAAGAATTATCATCTTGAGAACGAGGTAGCGCGTTTGA
AGAAGGGTTCCGGCTCAGGAGAGGAACTGCTCTCGAAGAACTATCATCTTGAAAATGAGGTCGCTCGATT
AAAAAAGGGATCGGGCAGTGGTGAGGAACTACTTTCAAAGAATTACCACCTCGAAAACGAAGTAGCTCGA
TTAAAGAAAGGTTCAGGGTCGGGTGAAGAATTACTGAGTAAAAATTATCATCTGGAAAATGAGGTAGCGA
GACTAAAAAAGGGGAGTGGTTCTGGCGAAGAGTTGCTATCGAAAAATTATCATCTTGAGAACGAAGTTGC
TAGGCTCAAAAAGGGCTCAGGCTCAGGCGAGGAGTTGCTCTCGAAAAACTACCACTTGGAAAATGAGGTC
GCGAGGTTGAAAAAGGGGAGCGGGTCGGGCGAGGAGTTATTGAGCAAAAACTATCATTTAGAGAACGAAG
TCGCGCGCTTAAAGAAAGGCTCGGGCTCGGGCGAAGAACTCTTATCGAAGAACTACCACCTCGAAAATGA
GGTCGCCAGGTTGAAAAAGGGCAGTGGCAGCGGGGAGGAACTCTTGAGCAAGAACTACCACTTGGAGAAT
GAGGTCGCGAGATTGAAGAAAGGGTCGGGGAGCGGCGAGGAATTGCTCAGCAAGAATTATCATTTGGAGA
ACGAAGTCGCCAGGCTCAAGAAAGGCTCGGGGTCGGGGGAGGAATTGTTGAGTAAAAACTACCACTTGGA
AAATGAAGTCGCCAGGCTCAAAAAAGGGAGTGGGAGCGGCGAAGAGTTATTGAGCAAAAATTACCACTTG
GAGAACGAAGTGGCAAGGCTCAAGAAAGGGAGCGGCAGCGGGGAGGAGCTCTTATCGAAGAACTACCACT
TAGAGAATGAAGTCGCCCGCTTGAAGAAAGGCTCGGGGAGCGGGGAAGAGCTCTTGAGCAAGAACTACCA
CTTGGAAAATGAGGTGGCGCGCTTGAAGAAAGGGAGCGGGAGCGGGGAAGAGTTACTATCTAAGAATTAT
CATCTCGAGAACGAGGTGGCTCGACTAAAGAAGGGCTCCGGCAGTGGGGAGGAACTCCTGTCGAAGAACT
ATCATCTTGAAAATGAGGTTGCAAGACTTAAAAAGGGGTCCGGATCAGGTGAGGAACTACTCAGTAAGAA
TTACCACCTGGAAAACGAAGTTGCACGTTTGAAGAAAGGATCAGGATCAGGCGAAGAACTGCTCTCAAAA
GATTATCATTTGGAAAATGAGGTTGCACGTTTAAAAAAGGGAAGTGGCAGTGGTGAGGAACTTCTGTCGA
AAAATTATCATCTCGAGAATGAAGTAGCCCGACTTAAAAAGGGTTCTGGCTCGGGTCAGCGGCCGCACCG
GTCATCTGAGCTGATTAAAGAAAATATGCATATGAAGCTGTATATGGAGGGGACAGTGGACAATCACCAT
TTCAAATGTACATCTGAAGGAGAGGGGAAACCCTATGAAGGAACACAGACAATGAGGATCAAAGTGGTGG
AGGGGGGCCCCCTGCCTTTCGCTTTTGACATTCTGGCTACCAGCTTTCTGTATGGAAGCAAGACTTTCAT
CAACCATACCCAGGGAATTCCTGATTTCTTTAAACAGTCCTTCCCTGAGGGATTTACATGGGAACGGGTG
ACAACTTACGAGGACGGCGGGGTGCTGACCGCCACTCAGGATACAAGCCTGCAGGACGGCTGCCTGATCT
ATAATGTGAAGATCAGAGGCGTGAACTTCACTTCCAATGGCCCCGTGATGCAGAAGAAGACCCTGGGCTG
GGAGGCATTCACTGAGACTCTGTACCCAGCTGACGGGGGACTGGAAGGGCGCAACGATATGGCACTGAAA
CTGGTGGGGGGAAGCCATCTGATTGCAAACATTAAAACTACATACCGCTCTAAAAAACCCGCAAAAAACC
TGAAAATGCCAGGCGTGTATTACGTGGATTACCGCCTGGAGCGCATCAAAGAGGCTAATAACGAGACCTA
CGTGGAACAGCACGAGGTGGCTGTGGCTCGCTACTGCGATCTGCCTTCTAAGCTGGGACACAAACTGAAC
GATATCGCGCCCTCCAGGAAGTTCTTCGTTGGGGGAAACTGGAAGATGAACGGGCGGAAGCAGAGTCTGG
GGGAGCTCATCGGCACTCTGAACGCGGCCAAGGTGCCGGCCGACACCGGTAAGCCCTCGCCGAGGAGGGG
TCTGGCCGGGCCGGGGCCGGGGCCGGGGCAGGAGTGGCAGCGCCCTCTCCCGAGGCCCCGAGGCCCCGAG
GCCGGTATCCGCGCGGACCTGATGCAGGGCTGTGGGACGAGGGCCGCTGGGGTCCGGGCAGGGGCCTCGC
AGCCGCAGCCCCGTCGGTGCGTCGAGGGGGCAGGGCGGAGCACATGATGCCCCTTGGACTATGGGGCAGG
TAAGGACGTTTTCTTCCCTTCGGCAACCTGAACGACTCCCGCCTTCCACGGAAGGGACCGAGCCCGTGCC
AAACAGGCTGAGCGATTTGGGAGTGAGGAGCCATCCTACCGCTTTCCCCAACCTGGAAACAGCAAAGCGC
AAGGCCTCTGAGTCAGTTAGGTCTCTGCCACCCACGGGCAAAGGATGCTCTCCTCCATCCTCCTTCCTCC
CTCCACCGAAATCGGAGAGCCGCGGGCCTGATCCAAAGAGGCATCCCCTTCTCGTTCATTCCCCAGAGGC
CTCAATACAAACCCCAGGAGTTGGCCCCTCTCCTTTTGCTACAAATCCTTGCCTTGCAAAGGGGAGGTGA
GGATGGGCTATTTTAGAAGGGAAGCAGGGTTGCTCCCTGGAGAATGCTGAGTCTGTGAGGTGCCTATGCC
GAGAATAGGTCGAGGAAATTGGAGCCCCAGCTGTTAAAAGAGCAGAGGGCAGGGTGAGGGCCGTGGCCTC
TCAGGGGTATCTGGAAGGCTCTTCGAGTTGAGTGCAGACCCAGCCTGGGCTGGAAAATGGACAAAGGTCA
TCTTGCTGGGGTGAAAAGGGGGAGAGCAGAACCAAGAAGAAGAGGGTGAGGGCTGGGGGGCTCCAGGGCA
CTGGTTAGGAATTGTGGGGAATGAAGGCTTTCTTTAGTCTCATCCCCCTGTGGTACCATCTTGTCCTCAG
AGGTGGTTTGTGCTCCCCCTACTGCCTATATCGACTTCGCCCGGCAGAAGCTAGATCCCAAGATTGCTGT
GGCTGCGCAGAACTGCTACAAAGTGACTAATGGGGCTTTTACTGGGGAGATCAGGTGAGATCGAGGTGGA
GAGGGGTGTGTGGGACCCTTCCCTCACTTTCCTCGTTGAGGGGAAAGCCACAGGGTGGGCTCCCTGCTGA
ACCTTGGCTTCATCTCTTCCTTTAGCCCTGGCATGATCAAAGACTGCGGAGCCACGTGGGTGGTCCTGGG
GCACTCAGAGAGAAGGCATGTCTTTGGGGAGTCAGATGAGGTTAGTAGCCAAGAGAGAAGATAAGGGATG
TCTTTTTCCAAGAAGGATGTCTCACCAAGTCTGTTTCTCAACAGCTGATTGGGCAGAAAGTGGCCCATGC
TCTGGCAGAGGGACTCGGAGTAATCGCCTGCATTGGGGAGAAGCTAGATGAAAGGGAAGCTGGCATCACT
GAGAAGGTTGTTTTCGAGCAGACAAAGGTCATCGCAGGTATCTCTGGAGAAAGGGACCTTTGAGCCTATC
CAGGGCCACAGAGACTCAGAGGGTAGGGTCAGGCCCTGGAGCCTGTCTTGGTCCCCATGCTGATCCAGAA
AAGGAAAAAGGGGAGGGGGAGTGACAATCTTTGCTTGGGGCCTATGACTTCTCCAGCCCCAAGGTAGATG
CCACCTGGAAATCCCCCAATGTCCACTAGGGGGCAGTAGGCCACCGTTCTTCGTACTCCGGAGAACCTGG
CTGGAGAGCTCTTTCTTGTTCACCCTTCCCTCCATCTGTATCTCTGCCCTGCAGATAACGTGAAGGACTG
GAGCTAAGTCGTCCTGGCCTATGAGCCTGTGTGGGCCATTGGTACTGGCAAGACTGCAACACCCCAACAG
GTAACCGGGCCCAGGAGCCCTGCCCTCATCCCAGCCTGCCTCAATAGGTTTGGACAGACACAGCCCACAT
GGGGCAACCCCTTATTTCAAAGACACAGAGACCTTGAACCCAGAGACAGTGACTTGTCCAAGGGCATCCA
GTCCAGGGCCTGGCTTGGATCAGAGCCCTGGTACTCTGACTCAGTCAGAAACCACACTAAGTGTCCACTG
GTGCCAGTGATTTTTCCTCTTAGAGAGGCAGAAAAGGTCTTACTTAGGCCAGCTTCTTGTTCTAGGCCCA
GGAAGTACACGAGAAGCTCCGAGGATGGCTGAAGTCCAACGTCTCTGATGCGGTGGCTCAGAGCACCCGT
ATCATTTATGGAGGTGAGTGGCTTTGGTTCCCGGCTGAGGTGGAGTGGGCTGAGGACTAGACTGAGCCCT
CGGACATGGAGGTGGGGATGGGGCAGACTCATCCCATTCTTGACCAAGCCCTTGTTCTGCTCCCTTCCCA
GGCTCTGTGACTGGGGCAACCTGCAAGGAGCTGGCCAGCCAGCCTGATGTGGATGGCTTCCTTGTGGGTG
GTGCTTCCCTCAAGCCCGAATTCGTGGACATCATCAATGCCAAACAATGAGCCCCATCCATCTTCCCTAC
CCTTCCTGCCAAGCCAGGGACTGCTAGCCCGGTTGTACAGGTACCGGATCCTAAGGTACCTAATTGCCTA
GAAAGGAGCAGACGATATGGCGTCGCTCCCTGCAGGTCGACTCTAGAAACCAGCAGAGCATATGGGCTCG
CTGGCTGCAGTATTCCCGGGTTCATTAGATCCTAAGGTACCTAATTGCCTAGAAAGGAGCAGACGATATG
GCGTCGCTCCCTGCAGGTCGACTCTAGAAACCAGCAGAGCATATGGGCTCGCTGGCTGCAGTATTCCCGG
GTTCATTAGATCCTAAGGTACCTAATTGCCTAGAAAGGAGCAGACGATATGGCGTCGCTCCCTGCAGGTC
GACTCTAGAAACCAGCAGAGCATATGGGCTCGCTGGCTGCAGTATTCCCGGGTTCATTAGATCCTAAGGT
ACCTAATTGCCTAGAAAGGAGCAGACGATATGGCGTCGCTCCCTGCAGGTCGACTCTAGAAACCAGCAGA
GCATATGGGCTCGCTGGCTGCAGTATTCCCGGGTTCATTAGATCCTAAGGTACCTAATTGCCTAGAAAGG
AGCAGACGATATGGCGTCGCTCCCTGCAGGTCGACTCTAGAAACCAGCAGAGCATATGGGCTCGCTGGCT
GCAGTATTCCCGGGTTCATTAGATCCTAAGGTACCTAATTGCCTAGAAAGGAGCAGACGATATGGCGTCG
CTCCCTGCAGGTCGACTCTAGAAACCAGCAGAGCATATGGGCTCGCTGGCTGCAGTATTCCCGGGTTCAT
TAGATCCTAAGGTACCTAATTGCCTAGAAAGGAGCAGACGATATGGCGTCGCTCCCTGCAGGTCGACTCT
AGAAACCAGCAGAGCATATGGGCTCGCTGGCTGCAGTATTCCCGGGTTCATTAGATCCTAAGGTACCTAA
TTGCCTAGAAAGGAGCAGACGATATGGCGTCGCTCCCTGCAGGTCGACTCTAGAAACCAGCAGAGCATAT
GGGCTCGCTGGCTGCAGTATTCCCGGGTTCATTAGATCCTAAGGTACCTAATTGCCTAGAAAGGAGCAGA
CGATATGGCGTCGCTCCCTGCAGGTCGACTCTAGAAACCAGCAGAGCATATGGGCTCGCTGGCTGCAGTA
TTCCCGGGTTCATTAGATCCTAAGGTACCTAATTGCCTAGAAAGGAGCAGACGATATGGCGTCGCTCCCT
GCAGGTCGACTCTAGAAACCAGCAGAGCATATGGGCTCGCTGGCTGCAGTATTCCCGGGTTCATTAGATC
CTAAGGTACCTAATTGCCTAGAAAGGAGCAGACGATATGGCGTCGCTCCCTGCAGGTCGACTCTAGAAAC
CAGCAGAGCATATGGGCTCGCTGGCTGCAGTATTCCCGGGTTCATTAGATCCTAAGGTACCTAATTGCCT
AGAAAGGAGCAGACGATATGGCGTCGCTCCCTGCAGGTCGACTCTAGAAACCAGCAGAGCATATGGGCTC
GCTGGCTGCAGTATTCCCGGGTTCATTAGATCTCGCGAAGGGCGAATTCACGAGGCGCGCCCGGATCGCG
ATCGCAATCTTAATTAACTCGAGTCTAGAGGGCCCGTTTAAACCCGCTGATCAGCCTCGACTGTGCCTTC
TAGTTGCCAGCCATCTGTTGTTTGCCCCTCCCCCGTGCCTTCCTTGACCCTGGAAGGTGCCACTCCCACT
GTCCTTTCCTAATAAAATGAGGAAATTGCATCGCATTGTCTGAGTAGGTGTCATTCTATTCTGGGGGGTG
GGGTGGGGCAGGACAGCAAGGGGGAGGATTGGGAAGACAATAGCAGGCATGCTGGGGATGCGGTGGGCTC
TATGGCTTCTGAGGCGGAAAGAACCAGCTGGGGCTCTAGGGGGTATCCCC
[124 nt withheld, positions 7961-8084]
C
[91 nt withheld, positions 8086-8176]
A
[49 nt withheld, positions 8178-8226]
CCTTTGACGTTGGAGTCCACGTTCTTT
[37 nt withheld, positions 8254-8290]
ACCCTATCTCGGTCTATTCTTTTGATTTATAAGGGATTTTGCCGATTTCGGCCTATTGGTTAAAAAATGA
GCTGATTTAACAAAAATTTAACGCGAATTAATTCTGTGGAATGTGTGTCAGTTAGGGTGTGGAAAGTCCC
CAGGCTCCCCAGCAGGCAGAAGTATGCAAAGCATGCATCTCAATTAGTCAGCAACCAGGTGTGGAAAGTC
CCCAGGCTCCCCAGCAGGCAGAAGTATGCAAAGCATGCATCTCAATTAGTCAGCAACCATAGTCCCGCCC
CTAACTCCGCCCATCCCGCCCCTAACTCCGCCCAGTTCCGCCCATTCTCCGCCCCATGGCTGACTAATTT
TTTTTATTTATGCAGAGGCCGAGGCCGCCTCTGCCTCTGAGCTATTCCAGAAGTAGTGAGGAGGCTTTTT
TGGAGGCCTAGGCTTTTGCAAAAAGCTCCCGGGAGCTTGTATATCCATTTTCGGATCTGATCAGCACGTG
TTGACAATTAATCATCGGCATAGTATATCGGCATAGTATAATACGACAAGGTGAGGAACTAAACCATGGC
CAAGTTGACCAGTGCCGTTCCGGTGCTCACCGCGCGCGACGTCGCCGGAGCGGTCGAGTTCTGGACCGAC
CGGCTCGGGTTCTCCCGGGACTTCGTGGAGGACGACTTCGCCGGTGTGGTCCGGGACGACGTGACCCTGT
TCATCAGCGCGGTCCAGGACCAGGTGGTGCCGGACAACACCCTGGCCTGGGTGTGGGTGCGCGGCCTGGA
CGAGCTGTACGCCGAGTGGTCGGAGGTCGTGTCCACGAACTTCCGGGACGCCTCCGGGCCGGCCATGACC
GAGATCGGCGAGCAGCCGTGGGGGCGGGAGTTCGCCCTGCGCGACCCGGCCGGCAACTGCGTGCACTTCG
TGGCCGAGGAGCAGGACTGACACGTGCTACGAGATTTCGATTCCACCGCCGCCTTCTATGAAAGGTTGGG
CTTCGGAATCGTTTTCCGGGACGCCGGCTGGATGATCCTCCAGCGCGGGGATCTCATGCTGGAGTTCTTC
GCCCACCCCAACTTGTTTATTGCAGCTTATAATGGTTACAAATAAAGCAATAGCATCACAAATTTCACAA
ATAAAGCATTTTTTTCACTGCATTCTAGTTGTGGTTTGTCCAAACTCATCAATGTATCTTATCATGTCTG
TATACCGTCGACCTCTAGCTAGAGCTTGGCGTAATCATGGTCATAGCTGTTTCCTGTGTGAAATTGTTAT
CCGCTCACAATTCCACACAACATACGAGCCGGAAGCATAAAGTGTAAAGCCTGGGGTGCCTAATGAGTGA
GCTAACTCACATTAATTGCGTTGCGCTCACTGCCCGCTTTCCAGTCGGGAAACCTGTCGTGCCAGCTGCA
TTAATGAATCGGCCAACGCGCGGGGAGAGGCGGTTTGCGTATTGGGCGCTCTTCCGCTTCCTCGCTCACT
GACTCGCTGCGCTCGGTCGTTCGGCTGCGGCGAGCGGTATCAGCTCACTCAAAGGCGGTAATACGGTTAT
CCACAGAATCAGGGGATAACGCAGGAAAGAACATGTGAGCAAAAGGCCAGCAAAAGGCCAGGAACCGTAA
AAAGGCCGCGTTGCTGGCGTTTTTCCATAGGCTCCGCCCCCCTGACGAGCATCACAAAAATCGACGCTCA
AGTCAGAGGTGGCGAAACCCGACAGGACTATAAAGATACCAGGCGTTTCCCCCTGGAAGCTCCCTCGTGC
GCTCTCCTGTTCCGACCCTGCCGCTTACCGGATACCTGTCCGCCTTTCTCCCTTCGGGAAGCGTGGCGCT
TTCTCATAGCTCACGCTGTAGGTATCTCAGTTCGGTGTAGGTCGTTCGCTCCAAGCTGGGCTGTGTGCAC
GAACCCCCCGTTCAGCCCGACCGCTGCGCCTTATCCGGTAACTATCGTCTTGAGTCCAACCCGGTAAGAC
ACGACTTATCGCCACTGGCAGCAGCCACTGGTAACAGGATTAGCAGAGCGAGGTATGTAGGCGGTGCTAC
AGAGTTCTTGAAGTGGTGGCCTAACTACGGCTACACTAGAAGAACAGTATTTGGTATCTGCGCTCTGCTG
AAGCCAGTTACCTTCGGAAAAAGAGTTGGTAGCTCTTGATCCGGCAAACAAACCACCGCTGGTAGCGGTG
GTTTTTTTGTTTGCAAGCAGCAGATTACGCGCAGAAAAAAAGGATCTCAAGAAGATCCTTTGATCTTTTC
TACGGGGTCTGACGCTCAGTGGAACGAAAACTCACGTTAAGGGATTTTGGTCATGAGATTATCAAAAAGG
ATCTTCACCTAGATCCTTTTAAATTAAAAATGAAGTTTTAAATCAATCTAAAGTATATATGAGTAAACTT
GGTCTGACAGTTACCAATGCTTAATCAGTGAGGCACCTATCTCAGCGATCTGTCTATTTCGTTCATCCAT
AGTTGCCTGACTCCCCGTCGTGTAGATAACTACGATACGGGAGGGCTTACCATCTGGCCCCAGTGCTGCA
ATGATACCGCGAGACCCACGCTCACCGGCTCCAGATTTATCAGCAATAAACCAGCCAGCCGGAAGGGCCG
AGCGCAGAAGTGGTCCTGCAACTTTATCCGCCTCCATCCAGTCTATTAATTGTTGCCGGGAAGCTAGAGT
AAGTAGTTCGCCAGTTAATAGTTTGCGCAACGTTGTTGCCATTGCTACAGGCATCGTGGTGTCACGCTCG
TCGTTTGGTATGGCTTCATTCAGCTCCGGTTCCCAACGATCAAGGCGAGTTACATGATCCCCCATGTTGT
GCAAAAAAGCGGTTAGCTCCTTCGGTCCTCCGATCGTTGTCAGAAGTAAGTTGGCCGCAGTGTTATCACT
CATGGTTATGGCAGCACTGCATAATTCTCTTACTGTCATGCCATCCGTAAGATGCTTTTCTGTGACTGGT
GAGTACTCAACCAAGTCATTCTGAGAATAGTGTATGCGGCGACCGAGTTGCTCTTGCCCGGCGTCAATAC
GGGATAATACCGCGCCACATAGCAGAACTTTAAAAGTGCTCATCATTGGAAAACGTTCTTCGGGGCGAAA
ACTCTCAAGGATCTTACCGCTGTTGAGATCCAGTTCGATGTAACCCACTCGTGCACCCAACTGATCTTCA
GCATCTTTTACTTTCACCAGCGTTTCTGGGTGAGCAAAAACAGGAAGGCAAAATGCCGCAAAAAAGGGAA
TAAGGGCGACACGGAAATGTTGAATACTCATACTCTTCCTTTTTCAATATTATTGAAGCATTTATCAGGG
TTATTGTCTCATGAGCGGATACATATTTGAATGTATTTAGAAAAATAAACAAATAGGGGTTCCGCGCACA
TTTCCCCGAAAAGTGCCACCTGACGTC
Features (pLannotate 1.2.2; 42 found; start..end, strand, type, name):
     28..80      -  misc_feature   bom (fragment): basis of mobility region from pBR322
    235..614     +  enhancer       CMV enhancer: human cytomegalovirus immediate early enhancer
    615..818     +  promoter       CMV promoter: human cytomegalovirus (CMV) immediate early promoter
    820..839     +  promoter       PLtetO-1 promoter (fragment): modified phage lambda PL promoter with tet operator sites (Lutz and Bujard, 1997)
    841..860     +  promoter       PLtetO-1 promoter (fragment): modified phage lambda PL promoter with tet operator sites (Lutz and Bujard, 1997)
    868..901     +  promoter       TRE3GV promoter (fragment): 3rd-generation Tet-responsive promoter that can be activated by binding of Tet-On® 3G, optimized for retroviral and lentiviral vectors
   1059..1115    +  CDS            GCN4_v4: GCN4 peptide optimized to improve solubility while preserving binding to an scFv-GFP fusion protein (Tanenbaum et al., 2014)
   1433..1456    +  CDS            GCN4_v4 (fragment): GCN4 peptide optimized to improve solubility while preserving binding to an scFv-GFP fusion protein (Tanenbaum et al., 2014)
   1725..1747    +  CDS            GCN4_v4 (fragment): GCN4 peptide optimized to improve solubility while preserving binding to an scFv-GFP fusion protein (Tanenbaum et al., 2014)
   2805..3500    +  CDS            TagBFP: TagBFP is a basic (constitutively fluorescent) blue fluorescent protein published in 2008, derived from Entacmaea quadricolor. It is reported to be a very rapidly-maturing monomer with very low acid sensitivity.
   3504..3617    +  CDS            TPI1 (fragment): TPIS_HUMAN - Also known as TPI. Experimental evidence at protein level: Swiss-Prot protein existence level 1. It is also responsible for the non-negligible production of methylglyoxal a reactive cytotoxic side-product that modifies and can alter proteins, DNA and lipids. From Homo sapiens (Human).
   4526..4882    +  CDS            Tpi1 (fragment): TPIS_MOUSE - Also known as Tpi. Experimental evidence at protein level: Swiss-Prot protein existence level 1. It is also responsible for the non-negligible production of methylglyoxal a reactive cytotoxic side-product that modifies and can alter proteins, DNA and lipids. From Mus musculus (Mouse).
   4936..5460    +  CDS            TPI1 (fragment): TPIS_HUMAN - Also known as TPI. Experimental evidence at protein level: Swiss-Prot protein existence level 1. It is also responsible for the non-negligible production of methylglyoxal a reactive cytotoxic side-product that modifies and can alter proteins, DNA and lipids. From Homo sapiens (Human).
   5736..5825    +  CDS            TPI1 (fragment): TPIS_HUMAN - Also known as TPI. Experimental evidence at protein level: Swiss-Prot protein existence level 1. It is also responsible for the non-negligible production of methylglyoxal a reactive cytotoxic side-product that modifies and can alter proteins, DNA and lipids. From Homo sapiens (Human).
   5954..6067    +  CDS            TPI1 (fragment): TPIS_HUMAN - Also known as TPI. Experimental evidence at protein level: Swiss-Prot protein existence level 1. It is also responsible for the non-negligible production of methylglyoxal a reactive cytotoxic side-product that modifies and can alter proteins, DNA and lipids. From Homo sapiens (Human).
   6189..6207    -  misc_feature   MCS (fragment): pUC18/19 multiple cloning site
   6310..6328    -  misc_feature   MCS (fragment): pUC18/19 multiple cloning site
   6431..6449    -  misc_feature   MCS (fragment): pUC18/19 multiple cloning site
   6552..6570    -  misc_feature   MCS (fragment): pUC18/19 multiple cloning site
   6673..6691    -  misc_feature   MCS (fragment): pUC18/19 multiple cloning site
   6794..6812    -  misc_feature   MCS (fragment): pUC18/19 multiple cloning site
   6915..6933    -  misc_feature   MCS (fragment): pUC18/19 multiple cloning site
   7036..7054    -  misc_feature   MCS (fragment): pUC18/19 multiple cloning site
   7157..7175    -  misc_feature   MCS (fragment): pUC18/19 multiple cloning site
   7278..7296    -  misc_feature   MCS (fragment): pUC18/19 multiple cloning site
   7399..7417    -  misc_feature   MCS (fragment): pUC18/19 multiple cloning site
   7520..7538    -  misc_feature   MCS (fragment): pUC18/19 multiple cloning site
   7691..7915    +  polyA_signal   bGH poly(A) signal: bovine growth hormone polyadenylation signal
   7919..7940    +  promoter       SV40 promoter (fragment): SV40 enhancer and early promoter
   7961..8389    +  rep_origin     f1 ori (sequence partly withheld): f1 bacteriophage origin of replication; arrow indicates direction of (+) strand synthesis
   8403..8732    +  promoter       SV40 promoter: SV40 enhancer and early promoter
   8780..8827    +  promoter       EM7 promoter: synthetic bacterial promoter&nbsp
   8846..9220    +  CDS            BleoR: antibiotic-binding protein; Sh ble from Streptoalloteichus hindustanus; confers resistance to bleomycin, phleomycin, and Zeocin™
   9230..9355    +  CDS            ble (fragment): BLE_KLEPN - Experimental evidence at protein level: Swiss-Prot protein existence level 1. Binding protein with a strong affinity to the bleomycin family of antibiotics. Binds to CL990; an antimitotic-antibiotic compound. From Klebsiella pneumoniae.
   9350..9471    +  polyA_signal   SV40 poly(A) signal: SV40 polyadenylation signal
   9542..9564    -  protein_bind   lac operator (fragment): The lac repressor binds to the lac operator to inhibit transcription in E. coli. This inhibition can be relieved by adding lactose or isopropyl-β-D-thiogalactopyranoside (IPTG). lac repressor encoded by lacI
   9568..9598    -  promoter       lac promoter: promoter for the E. coli lac operon
   9613..9634    -  protein_bind   CAP binding site: CAP binding activates transcription in the presence of cAMP. E. coli catabolite activator protein
   9647..9739    -  CDS            lacI (fragment): lac repressor; lacI; The lac repressor binds to the lac operator to inhibit transcription in E. coli. This inhibition can be relieved by adding lactose or isopropyl-β-D-thiogalactopyranoside (IPTG).
   9922..10510   -  rep_origin     ori: high-copy-number ColE1/pMB1/pBR322/pUC origin of replication
  10681..11541   -  CDS            AmpR: β-lactamase; bla; confers resistance to ampicillin, carbenicillin, and related antibiotics
  11542..11646   -  promoter       AmpR promoter: bla
