[The description below was written by a language model from this plasmid's Addgene catalogue record and pLannotate feature annotations shown in this document.]
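Description:
TPI-PTC160 is a mammalian expression plasmid of about 11.7 kb built on the pcDNA4/TO backbone. It encodes a nonsense-mediated mRNA decay (NMD) reporter based on human triosephosphate isomerase (TPI1). In bacteria it replicates from a high-copy ColE1/pUC-type origin and is selected with ampicillin through the β-lactamase gene; an f1 origin is also present. For selection in mammalian cells, an SV40 early promoter (with the bacterial EM7 promoter downstream) drives the Sh ble gene for Zeocin resistance, terminated by an SV40 polyadenylation signal.

The reporter is transcribed from the CMV enhancer/promoter. Short tet-operator matches lie immediately downstream of it, consistent with the tetracycline-regulatable design of pcDNA4/TO, in which expression is held off in cells that supply Tet repressor and induced by tetracycline or doxycycline. The open reading frame begins with a region containing GCN4_v4 peptide repeats, the SunTag epitope bound by an scFv-GFP fusion, which lets nascent polypeptides on translating mRNAs be seen. The annotation marks only a few repeat copies, so their number cannot be read from the table. TagBFP follows, then TPI1 sequence annotated as several separated fragments. This pattern suggests that introns are retained, although the record does not say so. According to the catalogue entry, the TPI1 sequence carries a premature termination codon at amino acid 160, which makes the transcript an NMD substrate. Downstream, a twelve-fold array with a regular spacing of about 120 bp is labelled only as MCS fragments. It probably represents a repeated RNA-tagging element, but its identity is not stated. A bGH polyadenylation signal ends the unit. The associated study used single-molecule imaging to examine NMD.
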