Addgene plasmid #130698: TPI-PTC160
Purpose: Expresses TPI-PTC160 NMD reporter (It has a Premature termination codon (PTC) at 160th Amino acid)
Depositing lab: Marvin Tanenbaum. Publication: Single-Molecule Imaging Uncovers Rules Governing Nonsense-Mediated mRNA Decay. Hoek TA, Khuperkar D, Lindeboom RGH, Sonneveld S, Verhagen BMP, Boersma S, Vermeulen M, Tanenbaum ME. Mol Cell. 2019 May 23. pii: S1097-2765(19)30361-2. doi: 10.1016/j.molcel.2019.05.008. PubMed 31155380.
Backbone
  Vector backbone: pcDNA4/TO
  Vector type: Mammalian Expression
  Selectable markers: Zeocin
Growth in bacteria
  Bacterial resistance: Ampicillin, 100 μg/mL
  Growth temperature: 37°C
  Growth strain: DH5alpha
  Copy number: Unknown
Gene/Insert
  Gene/Insert name: TPI-PTC160
  Species: H. sapiens (human)
  Mutation: PTC160
  Entrez Gene: TPI1 (a.k.a. HEL-S-49, TIM, TPI, TPID)
  Promoter: Pcmv
  Cloning method: Gibson Cloning
  Sequencing primers: 5′ CMV Forward
Terms and licenses: Academic/Nonprofit Terms; Industry Terms: Not Available to Industry
How to cite: TPI-PTC160 was a gift from Marvin Tanenbaum (Addgene plasmid # 130698 ; http://n2t.net/addgene:130698 ; RRID:Addgene_130698)
